>Addgene plasmid #20582 | pWZL Neo Myr Flag STK40 | addgene partial sequence | sequence record 26408 | 20582 with pWZL-Fwd
CTCCTTCTCTAGGCGCCGGCCGGATCCAGAATTCGCCACCATGGGGTCTTCAAAATCTAAACCAAAGGAC
CCCAGCCAGCGCCGGCGCAGGATCCGAGGTTACCTTGACTACAAAGACGATGACGACAAGCAATTGACAA
GTTTGTACAAAAAAGTTGGCATGGTGCTCAACAAGAGGACACATCGGATAACCATCACCAACTTCTGCCT
CGGGAAGCATCTGGTGAGCGAGGGGGACCTGCTGAAGGACCAGAGAGGGAGCCCTGCCTACATCAGTCCC
GACGTGCTCAGCGGCCGGCCGTACCGTGGCAAGCCCAGTGACATGTGGGCCCTGGGCGTGGTGCTCTTCA
CCATGCTGTATGGCCAGTTCCCCTTCTACGACAGCATCCCGCAGGAGCTCTTCCGCAAGATCAAGGCTGC
CGAGTATACCATTCCTGAGGATGGACGGGTTTCTGAGAACACCGTGTGTCTCATCCGGAAGCTGCTGGTC
CTTGACCCCCAGCAGCGCCTGGCCGCCGCCGACGTCCTGGAGGCCCTCAGTGCCATCATTGCATCATGGC
AGTCCCTGTCATCTCTGAGTGGGCCTTTGCAAGTGGTTCCTGACATTGATGACCAAATGAGCAATGCGGA
TAGCTCCCAGGAGGCNNANNTGACGGANGAGTGCTCCCAGTACGAGTTTGAGAACTACATGCGTCAGCAG
CTGCTGCTGG
