[The description below was written by a language model from this plasmid's Addgene catalogue record.]
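Description:
pWZL Neo Myr Flag STK40 is a retroviral mammalian expression plasmid carrying the human serine/threonine kinase 40 (STK40, also known as SHIK or SgK495) open reading frame in the pWZL-Neo-Myr-Flag-DEST backbone. It is propagated in bacteria under ampicillin selection, in a recombination-deficient strain chosen to limit rearrangement of the repeated retroviral sequences. Transduced or transfected mammalian cells are selected through a neomycin resistance marker using G418. No feature table is provided, so the promoter driving the insert, the origin of replication and the detailed arrangement of viral elements are not stated. As a retroviral vector it is intended to be packaged into virus for stable delivery into target cells.

The ORF was first cloned into a Gateway entry vector and then moved into the destination backbone by an LR recombination reaction, placing it in frame behind two N-terminal elements supplied by the backbone: a myristoylation signal and a Flag epitope. The myristoylation sequence directs lipid modification and membrane targeting of the fusion protein, a strategy commonly used to promote activation of kinases. The Flag tag allows detection or immunoprecipitation.

The construct is one clone of a myristoylated kinase library assembled for functional genomic screens aimed at identifying kinases with oncogenic activity, in work associated with breast cancer. The depositors note that the gene identity was verified but library clones were not fully sequenced for minor mutations. Repository sequencing suggests the insert is not full-length human STK40, so users should check the coding region against the cited reference protein record.
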