Addgene plasmid #20582: pWZL Neo Myr Flag STK40
Depositing lab: William Hahn & Jean Zhao. Depositing organization: Dana-Farber Cancer Institute. Publication: Integrative Genomic Approaches Identify IKBKE as a Breast Cancer Oncogene (Kinase Library Clones). Boehm JS, Zhao JJ, Yao J, Kim SY, Firestein R, Dunn IF, Sjostrom SK, Garraway LA, Weremowicz S, Richardson AL, Greulich H, Stewart CJ, Mulvey LA, Shen RR, Ambrogio L, Hirozane-Kishikawa T, Hill DE, Vidal M, Meyerson M, Grenier JK, Hinkle G, Root DE, Roberts TM, Lander ES, Polyak K, Hahn WC. Cell. 2007 Jun 15. 129(6):1065-1079. 10.1016/j.cell.2007.03.052 PubMed 17574021.
Backbone
  Vector backbone: pWZL-Neo-Myr-Flag-DEST
  Backbone manufacturer: William Hahn Lab (available at Addgene, #15300)
  Vector type: Mammalian Expression, Retroviral
  Selectable markers: Neomycin (select with G418)
Growth in bacteria
  Bacterial resistance: Ampicillin, 100 μg/mL
  Growth temperature: 37°C
  Growth strain: Stbl3
  Growth instructions: Stbl3 cells to prevent recombination.
  Copy number: Unknown
Gene/Insert
  Gene/Insert name: STK40 (alt name: serine/threonine kinase 40)
  Species: H. sapiens (human)
  GenBank ID: AAH08344.1
  Entrez Gene: STK40 (a.k.a. SHIK, SgK495)
  Tag / fusion protein: Myr (N terminal on backbone); Flag (N terminal on backbone)
  Cloning method: Gateway Cloning
  Sequencing primers: 5′ pWZL-Fwd (GAA CCT CCT CGT TCG ACC); 3′ pWZL-Rev (TTC CGG GCC CTC ACA TTG)
Resource information
  A portion of this plasmid was derived from a plasmid made by: 3-D4
Terms and licenses: Academic/Nonprofit Terms; Industry Terms: Not Available to Industry
Depositor comments: ORFs were cloned into Gateway compatible pEntry vectors. An LR recombination reaction was performed to move the ORF to pWZL-Neo-Myr-Flag DEST such that the ORF would have 5' myristoylation and flag tags. This plasmid is part of a kinase library, and the gene has been verified, but has not been fully sequenced for minor mutations. Please see the following link for plasmids from this article that are not part of the kinase library http://www.addgene.org/pubmed/17574021 Please note that Addgene's sequencing results suggest that this plasmid does not contain full-length human STK40. The best reference sequence appears to be GenBank ID AAH08344.1
How to cite: pWZL Neo Myr Flag STK40 was a gift from William Hahn & Jean Zhao (Addgene plasmid # 20582 ; http://n2t.net/addgene:20582 ; RRID:Addgene_20582)
